>Addgene plasmid #52245 | pUASp YFP Ras64B WT | addgene partial sequence | sequence record 81564 | EGFP-C 5'-CATGGTCCTGCTGGAGTTCGTG-3'
TGGACGAGCTGTACAAGTCCGGACTCAGATCTCGAGCTCAAGCTTCGAATTCTGCAGTCGACGGTACCGC
GGGCCCGGGATCATCAACAAGTTTGTACAAAAAAGCAGGCTTAATGCAGATGCAAACGTACAAACTGGTG
GTCGTCGGCGGCGGCGGCGTGGGCAAGTCAGCGATAACGATACAGTTCATCCAGAGCTACTTCGTCACGG
ACTACGATCCCACCATTGAAGACTCGTACACGAAGCAGTGCAACATCGACGATGTGCCAGCCAAATTGGA
CATTTTGGACACGGCTGGCCAGGAGGAGTTCAGTGCCATGCGGGAGCAGTACATGCGCTCCGGCGAGGGA
TTCCTGCTCGTCTTCGCGCTCAACGATCATTCCAGCTTCGATGAGATCCCCAAGTTCCAGCGCCAGATAC
TGCGCGTCAAGGATCGCGACGAGTTCCCCATGCTGATGGTGGGTAACAAGTGCGACCTGAAGCACCAGCA
GCAGGTGTCCCTGGAGGAGGCGCAGAACACCAGCCGCAACCTGATGATCCCCTACATCGAGTGCAGTGCC
AAACTGAGGGTCAACGTCGATCAGGCCTTCCACGAGCTCGTGAGGATCGTGCGCAAGTTCCAGATCGCCG
AGCGTCCCTTCATCGAGCAGGATTACAAGAAGAAGGGCAAGAGGAAGTGCTGCCTGATGTAGAACCCAGC
TTTCTTGTACAAAGTGGTTGATGATCCTCTAGAGTCGACCTCGAACGTTAACGTTAACGTAACGTTAACT
CGAGGAGCTTGATAACATTATACCTAAACCCATGGTCAAGAGTAAACATTTCTGCCTTTGAAGTTGAGAA
CACAATTAAGCATCCCCTGGTTAAACCTGACATTCATACTTTGTTAATAGCGCCCATAAACATAGCACCA
ATTTTCGAAAAAAATCAGTTTAAAAAGCAATTAG
