[The description below was written by a language model from this plasmid's Addgene catalogue record.]
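Description:
pUASp YFP Ras64B WT is a Drosophila expression plasmid built on the pUASp backbone (recorded as about 9.9 kb without the insert). It is designed to produce a YFP-tagged form of the fly small GTPase Ras64B, also known as Ras2. The plasmid is propagated in E. coli under ampicillin selection. The record lists its copy number as unknown and gives no feature table, so the origin of replication and any fly transformation marker or transposon ends are not documented here.

The insert is the D. melanogaster Ras64B coding sequence. The "WT" in the name indicates the wild-type form rather than an activated or dominant-negative variant. It was introduced by Gateway recombination into a backbone that already carries YFP, which gives an N-terminal YFP-Ras64B fusion. An N-terminal tag generally suits Ras-family GTPases because it leaves free the C-terminus, where lipid modification for membrane attachment typically occurs. The promoter field reads "GAL4", which reflects the UAS/GAL4 binary system: the transgene sits downstream of GAL4-responsive upstream activating sequences and stays silent until the yeast transcription factor GAL4 is supplied, usually by crossing to a driver line with a chosen tissue or temporal pattern. pUASp-type vectors are generally chosen because they allow GAL4-driven expression in the female germline as well as in somatic tissues.

The stated purpose is simply Drosophila expression of YFP-Ras64B. Such a construct would typically be used to visualise the subcellular localisation of the GTPase in living or fixed fly tissues, or to overexpress it in defined cell populations.
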