Addgene plasmid #52245: pUASp YFP Ras64B WT
Purpose: Drosophila expression of YFP-Ras64B
Depositing lab: Matthew Scott. Depositing organization: Stanford University.
Backbone
  Vector backbone: pUASp
  Backbone size w/o insert (bp): 9939
  Vector type: Insect Expression ; Drosophila
Growth in bacteria
  Bacterial resistance: Ampicillin, 100 μg/mL
  Growth temperature: 37°C
  Growth strain: Top10
  Copy number: Unknown
Gene/Insert
  Gene/Insert name: Ras64B
  Species: D. melanogaster (fly)
  Entrez Gene: Ras64B (a.k.a. Dmel_CG1167, BcDNA:RE36103, C-ras2, CG1167, D-ras-2, D-ras2, DRas2, Dm-ras-64B, Dmel\CG1167, Dmras64B, Dras2, Dras64B, RAS, RAS2, RAS64B, Ras, Ras2, c-ras2, ras, ras-2, ras2)
  Promoter: GAL4
  Tag / fusion protein: YFP (N terminal on backbone)
  Cloning method: Gateway Cloning
  Sequencing primers: 5′ EGFP-C; 3′ pUASp-3 (5'-AGGTTTAACCAGGGGATGCT-3')
Terms and licenses: Academic/Nonprofit Terms; Industry Terms: Not Available to Industry
How to cite: pUASp YFP Ras64B WT was a gift from Matthew Scott (Addgene plasmid # 52245 ; http://n2t.net/addgene:52245 ; RRID:Addgene_52245)
